Addgene plasmid #91279: pHH0103_PRAM1-1/1
Purpose: Protein expression and purification of human SH3 domain construct PRAM1-1/1
Depositing lab: Sachdev Sidhu. Depositing organization: University of Toronto. Publication: Comprehensive Analysis of the Human SH3 Domain Family Reveals a Wide Variety of Non-canonical Specificities. Teyra J, Huang H, Jain S, Guan X, Dong A, Liu Y, Tempel W, Min J, Tong Y, Kim PM, Bader GD, Sidhu SS. Structure. 2017 Oct 3;25(10):1598-1610.e3. doi: 10.1016/j.str.2017.07.017. Epub 2017 Sep 7. PubMed 28890361.
Backbone
  Vector backbone: pHH0103
  Vector type: Bacterial Expression
Growth in bacteria
  Bacterial resistance: Ampicillin, 100 μg/mL
  Growth temperature: 37°C
  Growth strain: DH5alpha
  Copy number: Low Copy
Gene/Insert
  Gene/Insert name: PRAM1-1/1
  Species: H. sapiens (human)
  Insert size (bp): 246
  Entrez Gene: PRAM1 (a.k.a. PML-RAR, PRAM-1)
  Cloning method: Restriction Enzyme; 5′ cloning site Sfi1 (unknown if destroyed); 3′ cloning site Not1 (unknown if destroyed)
Terms and licenses: Academic/Nonprofit Terms; Industry Terms: Not Available to Industry
How to cite: pHH0103_PRAM1-1/1 was a gift from Sachdev Sidhu (Addgene plasmid # 91279 ; http://n2t.net/addgene:91279 ; RRID:Addgene_91279)
