[The description below was written by a language model from this plasmid's Addgene catalogue record and pLannotate feature annotations shown in this document.]
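Description:
pHH0103_PRAM1-1/1 is a bacterial expression plasmid built on the pHH0103 backbone for producing and purifying the SH3 domain of human PRAM1 in E. coli. The 6,951 nt sequence carries a pBR322/ColE1-type origin with the bom mobility region and an ampicillin resistance gene (β-lactamase with its own promoter) for selection. The catalogue lists it as low copy. An f1 phage origin is also present, sitting between two annotated fragments of rop, which suggests it was inserted into that gene.

The expression cassette is driven by the hybrid tac promoter followed by a lac operator. A plasmid-borne lacI gene under the lacIq promoter supplies high levels of repressor, so transcription stays off until it is induced with IPTG. Downstream, the annotated coding features run in the order 6xHis tag, Schistosoma japonicum glutathione S-transferase, then a PRAM1 fragment of about 240 bp. This fragment corresponds to the 246 bp insert recorded as cloned between SfiI and NotI sites. The arrangement is consistent with an N-terminal His-GST fusion that allows affinity capture on nickel or glutathione resins. An fd phage terminator lies just after the insert.

Beyond the terminator are two fragments of M13 gene III, along with remnants of the tetracycline resistance gene and its promoter. These appear to be leftovers from a phagemid and pBR322 ancestry rather than functional parts of the expressed product, although the record does not state this. The "1/1" in the name probably marks this as the only SH3 domain in PRAM1, but the record does not explain the numbering. The plasmid belongs to a set of human SH3 domain constructs used in a family-wide survey of SH3 binding specificities.
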