Features (pLannotate 1.2.2; 21 found; start..end, strand, type, name):
     74..151     +  promoter       lacIq promoter: lacI (mutant); In the lacIq allele, a single base change in the promoter boosts expression of the lacI gene about 10-fold.
    152..1234    +  CDS            lacI: lac repressor; lacI; The lac repressor binds to the lac operator to inhibit transcription in E. coli. This inhibition can be relieved by adding lactose or isopropyl-β-D-thiogalactopyranoside (IPTG).
   1247..1268    +  protein_bind   CAP binding site: CAP binding activates transcription in the presence of cAMP. E. coli catabolite activator protein
   1287..1304    +  promoter       tet promoter (fragment): E. coli promoter for tetracycline efflux protein gene
   1477..1505    +  promoter       tac promoter: strong E. coli promoter; hybrid between the trp and lac UV5 promoters
   1513..1529    +  protein_bind   lac operator: The lac repressor binds to the lac operator to inhibit transcription in E. coli. This inhibition can be relieved by adding lactose or isopropyl-β-D-thiogalactopyranoside (IPTG). lac repressor encoded by lacI
   1614..1631    +  CDS            6xHis: 6xHis affinity tag
   1647..2300    +  CDS            GST26_SCHJA: Experimental evidence at protein level: Swiss-Prot protein existence level 1. GST isoenzymes appear to play a central role in the parasite detoxification system. Other functions are also suspected including a role in increasing the solubility of haematin in the parasite gut. From Schistosoma japonicum (Blood fluke).
   2367..2606    +  CDS            PRAM1 (fragment): PRAM_HUMAN - Experimental evidence at protein level: Swiss-Prot protein existence level 1. May be involved in myeloid differentiation. May be involved in integrin signaling in neutrophils. Binds to PtdIns(4)P. From Homo sapiens (Human).
   2622..2669    +  terminator     fd terminator (sequence withheld): central terminator from bacteriophage fd (Otsuka and Kunisawa, 1982)
   2674..2886    +  CDS            M13 gene III (fragment) (sequence partly withheld): pIII; III; minor coat protein
   2901..3371    +  CDS            M13 gene III (fragment) (sequence partly withheld): pIII; III; minor coat protein
   3393..3463    +  CDS            TcR (fragment): tetracycline efflux protein; tet; confers resistance to tetracycline
   3705..4085    -  CDS            YPB1_ECOLX: Protein predicted: Swiss-Prot protein existence level 4. From Escherichia coli.
   4102..4253    +  CDS            rop (fragment): Rop protein, which maintains plasmids at low copy number; rop
   4289..4717    -  rep_origin     f1 ori (sequence partly withheld): f1 bacteriophage origin of replication; arrow indicates direction of (+) strand synthesis
   4726..4765    +  CDS            rop (fragment): Rop protein, which maintains plasmids at low copy number; rop
   4867..5007    +  misc_feature   bom: basis of mobility region from pBR322
   5193..5780    -  rep_origin     ori: high-copy-number ColE1/pMB1/pBR322/pUC origin of replication
   5951..6811    -  CDS            AmpR: β-lactamase; bla; confers resistance to ampicillin, carbenicillin, and related antibiotics
   6812..6916    -  promoter       AmpR promoter: bla
>Addgene plasmid #91279 | pHH0103_PRAM1-1/1 | addgene full sequence | sequence record 191075 | Addgene NGS Result
AAACCATTATTATCATGACATTAACCTATAAAAATAGGCGTATCACGAGGCCCTTTCGTCTTCAAGAATT
CCCGACACCATCGAATGGTGCAAAACCTTTCGCGGTATGGCATGATAGCGCCCGGAAGAGAGTCAATTCA
GGGTGGTGAATGTGAAACCAGTAACGTTATACGATGTCGCAGAGTATGCCGGTGTCTCTTATCAGACCGT
TTCCCGCGTGGTGAACCAGGCCAGCCACGTTTCTGCGAAAACGCGGGAAAAAGTGGAAGCGGCGATGGCG
GAGCTGAATTACATTCCCAACCGCGTGGCACAACAACTGGCGGGCAAACAGTCGTTGCTGATTGGCGTTG
CCACCTCCAGTCTGGCCCTGCACGCGCCGTCGCAAATTGTCGCGGCGATTAAATCTCGCGCCGATCAACT
GGGTGCCAGCGTGGTGGTGTCGATGGTAGAACGAAGCGGCGTCGAAGCCTGTAAAGCGGCGGTGCACAAT
CTTCTCGCGCAACGCGTCAGTGGGCTGATCATTAACTATCCGCTGGATGACCAGGATGCCATTGCTGTGG
AAGCTGCCTGCACTAATGTTCCGGCGTTATTTCTTGATGTCTCTGACCAGACACCCATCAACAGTATTAT
TTTCTCCCATGAAGACGGTACGCGACTGGGCGTGGAGCATCTGGTCGCATTGGGTCACCAGCAAATCGCG
CTGTTAGCGGGCCCATTAAGTTCTGTCTCGGCGCGTCTGCGTCTGGCTGGCTGGCATAAATATCTCACTC
GCAATCAAATTCAGCCGATAGCGGAACGGGAAGGCGACTGGAGTGCCATGTCCGGTTTTCAACAAACCAT
GCAAATGCTGAATGAGGGCATCGTTCCCACTGCGATGCTGGTTGCCAACGATCAGATGGCGCTGGGCGCA
ATGCGCGCCATTACCGAGTCCGGGCTGCGCGTTGGTGCGGATATCTCGGTAGTGGGATACGACGATACCG
AAGACAGCTCATGTTATATCCCGCCGTTAACCACCATCAAACAGGATTTTCGCCTGCTGGGGCAAACCAG
CGTGGACCGCTTGCTGCAACTCTCTCAGGGCCAGGCGGTGAAGGGCAATCAGCTGTTGCCCGTCTCACTG
GTGAAAAGAAAAACCACCCTGGCGCCCAATACGCAAACCGCCTCTCCCCGCGCGTTGGCCGATTCATTAA
TGCAGCTGGCACGACAGGTTTCCCGACTGGAAAGCGGGCAGTGAGCGCAACGCAATTAATGTAAGTTAGC
TCACTCATTAGGCACAATTCTCATGTTTGACAGCTTATCATCGACTGCACGGTGCACCAATGCTTCTGGC
GTCAGGCAGCCATCGGAAGCTGTGGTATGGCTGTGCAGGTCGTAAATCACTGCATAATTCGTGTCGCTCA
AGGCGCACTCCCGTTCTGGATAATGTTTTTTGCGCCGACATCATAACGGTTCTGGCAAATATTCTGAAAT
GAGCTGTTGACAATTAATCATCGGCTCGTATAATGTGTGGAATTGTGAGCGGATAACAATTTCACACAGG
AAACAGCCAGTCCGTTTAGGTGTTTTCACGAGCACTTCACCAACAAGGACCATAGATTATGAAAATCGAA
GAACACCATCACCATCACCATTCCAGCGGTAAGCTTATGTCCCCTATACTAGGTTATTGGAAAATTAAGG
GCCTTGTGCAACCCACTCGACTTCTTTTGGAATATCTTGAAGAAAAATATGAAGAGCATTTGTATGAGCG
CGATGAAGGTGATAAATGGCGAAACAAAAAGTTTGAATTGGGTTTGGAGTTTCCCAATCTTCCTTATTAT
ATTGATGGTGATGTTAAATTAACACAGTCTATGGCCATCATACGTTATATAGCTGACAAGCACAACATGT
TGGGTGGTTGTCCAAAAGAGCGTGCAGAGATTTCAATGCTTGAAGGAGCGGTTTTGGATATTAGATACGG
TGTTTCGAGAATTGCATATAGTAAAGACTTTGAAACTCTCAAAGTTGATTTTCTTAGCAAGCTACCTGAA
ATGCTGAAAATGTTCGAAGATCGTTTATGTCATAAAACATATTTAAATGGTGATCATGTAACCCATCCTG
ACTTCATGTTGTATGACGCTCTTGATGTTGTTTTATACATGGACCCAATGTGCCTGGATGCGTTCCCAAA
ATTAGTTTGTTTTAAAAAACGTATTGAAGCTATCCCACAAATTGATAAGTACTTGAAATCCAGCAAGTAT
ATAGCATGGCCTTTGCAGGGCTGGCAAGCCACGTTTGGTGGTGGCGACCATCCTCCAAAATCGGATCTGG
AAGTTCTGTTCCAGGGGCCCCTGTCCAGCGGTCTGGTTCCGCGTGGTTCCGGTACCGCGGCCCAGCCGGC
CCGTGAATTCCGTAAAAAATTCAAATTCGAAGGTGAAATCGTTGTCCATACCAAAATGATGATTGACCCG
AACGCCAAAACCCGTCGTGGCGGTGGCAAACATCTGGGTATTCGTCGCGGCGAAATTCTGGAAGTGATCG
AATTTACCAGCAACGAAGAAATGCTGTGCCGTGATCCGAAGGGTAAATATGGCTACGTTCCGCGCACGGC
GCTGCTGCCGCTGGAAGCGGCCGCATA
[142 nt withheld, positions 2618-2759]
C
[98 nt withheld, positions 2761-2858]
AGTTTGTACTGGTGACGAAACTCAGTGTCTAGCTAGAGTGGC
[149 nt withheld, positions 2901-3049]
T
[41 nt withheld, positions 3051-3091]
T
[62 nt withheld, positions 3093-3154]
A
[35 nt withheld, positions 3156-3190]
CCTCCCTCAATCGGTTGAATGTCGCCCTTTTGTCTTTGGCGCTGGTAAACCATATGAA
[86 nt withheld, positions 3249-3334]
T
[54 nt withheld, positions 3336-3389]
CTAGCGCCGCCCTATACCTTGTCTGCCTCCCCGCGTTGCGTCGCGGTGCATGGAGCCGGGCCACCTCGAC
CTGAATGGAAGCCGGCGGCACCTCGCTAACGGATTCACCACTCCAAGAATTGGAGCCAATCAATTCTTGC
GGAGAACTGTGAATGCGCAAACCAACCCTTGGCAGAACATATCCATCGCGTCCGCCATCTCCAGCAGCCG
CACGCGGCGCATCTCGGGCAGCGTTGGGTCCTGGCCACGGGTGCGCATGATCGTGCTCCTGTCGTTGAGG
ACCCGGCTAGGCTGGCGGGGTTGCCTTACTGGTTAGCAGAATGAATCACCGATACGCGAGCGAACGTGAA
GCGACTGCTGCTGCAAAACGTCTGCGACCTGAGCAACAACATGAATGGTCTTCGGTTTCCGTGTTTCGTA
AAGTCTGGAAACGCGGAAGTCAGCGCCCTGCACCATTATGTTCCGGATCTGCATCGCAGGATGCTGCTGG
CTACCCTGTGGAACACCTACATCTGTATTAACGAAGCGCTGGCATTGACCCTGAGTGATTTTTCTCTGGT
CCCGCCGCATCCATACCGCCAGTTGTTTACCCTCACAACGTTCCAGTAACCGGGCATGTTCATCATCAGT
AACCCGTATCGTGAGCATCCTCTCTCGTTTCATCGGTATCATTACCCCCATGAACAGAAATCCCCCTTAC
ACGGAGGCATCAGTGACCAAACAGGAAAAAACCGCCCTTAACATGGCCCGCTTTATCAGAAGCCAGACAT
TAACGCTTCTGGAGAAACTCAACGAGCTGGACGCGGATGAACAGGCAGACATCTGTGAATCGCTTCACGA
CCACGCTGATGAGCTTTACCGCAGGATCCGCGAAATTGTAAGCGTTAATATTTTGTTAAAATTCGCGTTA
AATTTTTGTTAAATCAGCTCATTTTTTAACCAATAGGCCGAAATCGGCAAAATCCCTTATAAATCAAAAG
AATAGACCGAGATAGGGT
[37 nt withheld, positions 4388-4424]
AAAGAACGTGGACTCCAACGTCAAAGG
[49 nt withheld, positions 4452-4500]
T
[91 nt withheld, positions 4502-4592]
G
[124 nt withheld, positions 4594-4717]
CGCGGATCCTGCCTCGCGCGTTTCGGTGATGACGGTGAAAACCTCTGACACATGCAGCTCCCGGAGACGG
TCACAGCTTGTCTGTAAGCGGATGCCGGGAGCAGACAAGCCCGTCAGGGCGCGTCAGCGGGTGTTGGCGG
GTGTCGGGGCGCAGCCATGACCCAGTCACGTAGCGATAGCGGAGTGTATACTGGCTTAACTATGCGGCAT
CAGAGCAGATTGTACTGAGAGTGCACCATATGCGGTGTGAAATACCGCACAGATGCGTAAGGAGAAAATA
CCGCATCAGGCGCTCTTCCGCTTCCTCGCTCACTGACTCGCTGCGCTCGGTCGTTCGGCTGCGGCGAGCG
GTATCAGCTCACTCAAAGGCGGTAATACGGTTATCCACAGAATCAGGGGATAACGCAGGAAAGAACATGT
GAGCAAAAGGCCAGCAAAAGGCCAGGAACCGTAAAAAGGCCGCGTTGCTGGCGTTTTTCCATAGGCTCCG
CCCCCCTGACGAGCATCACAAAAATCGACGCTCAAGTCAGAGGTGGCGAAACCCGACAGGACTATAAAGA
TACCAGGGTTTCCCCCTGGAAGCTCCCTCGTGCGCTCTCCTGTTCCGACCCTGCCGCTTACCGGATACCT
GTCCGCCTTTCTCCCTTCGGGAAGCGTGGCGCTTTCTCATAGCTCACGCTGTAGGTATCTCAGTTCGGTG
TAGGTCGTTCGCTCCAAGCTGGGCTGTGTGCACGAACCCCCCGTTCAGCCCGACCGCTGCGCCTTATCCG
GTAACTATCGTCTTGAGTCCAACCCGGTAAGACACGACTTATCGCCACTGGCAGCAGCCACTGGTAACAG
GATTAGCAGAGCGAGGTATGTAGGCGGTGCTACAGAGTTCTTGAAGTGGTGGCCTAACTACGGCTACACT
AGAAGGACAGTATTTGGTATCTGCGCTCTGCTGAAGCCAGTTACCTTCGGAAAAAGAGTTGGTAGCTCTT
GATCCGGCAAACAAACCACCGCTGGTAGCGGTGGTTTTTTTGTTTGCAAGCAGCAGATTACGCGCAGAAA
AAAAGGATCTCAAGAAGATCCTTTGATCTTTTCTACGGGGTCTGACGCTCAGTGGAACGAAAACTCACGT
TAAGGGATTTTGGTCATGAGATTATCAAAAAGGATCTTCACCTAGATCCTTTTAAATTAAAAATGAAGTT
TTAAATCAATCTAAAGTATATATGAGTAAACTTGGTCTGACAGTTACCAATGCTTAATCAGTGAGGCACC
TATCTCAGCGATCTGTCTATTTCGTTCATCCATAGTTGCCTGACTCCCCGTCGTGTAGATAACTACGATA
CGGGAGGGCTTACCATCTGGCCCCAGTGCTGCAATGATACCGCGAGACCCACGCTCACCGGCTCCAGATT
TATCAGCAATAAACCAGCCAGCCGGAAGGGCCGAGCGCAGAAGTGGTCCTGCAACTTTATCCGCCTCCAT
CCAGTCTATTAATTGTTGCCGGGAAGCTAGAGTAAGTAGTTCGCCAGTTAATAGTTTGCGCAACGTTGTT
GCCATTGCTGCAGGCATCGTGGTGTCACGCTCGTCGTTTGGTATGGCTTCATTCAGCTCCGGTTCCCAAC
GATCAAGGCGAGTTACATGATCCCCCATGTTGTGCAAAAAAGCGGTTAGCTCCTTCGGTCCTCCGATCGT
TGTCAGAAGTAAGTTGGCCGCAGTGTTATCACTCATGGTTATGGCAGCACTGCATAATTCTCTTACTGTC
ATGCCATCCGTAAGATGCTTTTCTGTGACTGGTGAGTACTCAACCAAGTCATTCTGAGAATAGTGTATGC
GGCGACCGAGTTGCTCTTGCCCGGCGTCAACACGGGATAATACCGCGCCACATAGCAGAACTTTAAAAGT
GCTCATCATTGGAAAACGTTCTTCGGGGCGAAAACTCTCAAGGATCTTACCGCTGTTGAGATCCAGTTCG
ATGTAACCCACTCGTGCACCCAACTGATCTTCAGCATCTTTTACTTTCACCAGCGTTTCTGGGTGAGCAA
AAACAGGAAGGCAAAATGCCGCAAAAAAGGGAATAAGGGCGACACGGAAATGTTGAATACTCATACTCTT
CCTTTTTCAATATTATTGAAGCATTTATCAGGGTTATTGTCTCATGAGCGGATACATATTTGAATGTATT
TAGAAAAATAAACAAATAGGGGTTCCGCGCACATTTCCCCGAAAAGTGCCACCTGACGTCTAAG
