>Addgene plasmid #91279 | pHH0103_PRAM1-1/1 | depositor partial sequence | sequence record 175767 | insert sequence
GGCCCAGCCGGCCCGTGAATTCCGTAAAAAATTCAAATTCGAAGGTGAAATCGTTGTCCATACCAAAATG
ATGATTGACCCGAACGCCAAAACCCGTCGTGGCGGTGGCAAACATCTGGGTATTCGTCGCGGCGAAATTC
TGGAAGTGATCGAATTTACCAGCAACGAAGAAATGCTGTGCCGTGATCCGAAGGGTAAATATGGCTACGT
TCCGCGCACGGCGCTGCTGCCGCTGGAAGCGGCCGC
